Addgene plasmid #239471: Sc FLAG-S6-PCNA-pET
Purpose: Overexpress Sc FLAG-S6-PCNA in E. coli
Depositing lab: Michael O'Donnell. Depositing organization: Rockefeller University.
Backbone
  Vector backbone: pET16b
  Vector type: Bacterial Expression
Growth in bacteria
  Bacterial resistance: Ampicillin, 100 μg/mL
  Growth temperature: 37°C
  Growth strain: DH5alpha
  Copy number: Low Copy
Gene/Insert
  Gene/Insert name: Sc FLAG-S6-PCNA
  Species: S. cerevisiae (budding yeast)
  Tag / fusion protein: 3X FLAG followed by S6 (N terminal on insert)
  Cloning method: Restriction Enzyme; 5′ cloning site Unknown (unknown if destroyed)
Terms and licenses: Academic/Nonprofit Terms; Industry Terms: Not Available to Industry
How to cite: Sc FLAG-S6-PCNA-pET was a gift from Michael O'Donnell (Addgene plasmid # 239471 ; http://n2t.net/addgene:239471 ; RRID:Addgene_239471)
