[The description below was written by a language model from this plasmid's Addgene catalogue record and pLannotate feature annotations shown in this document.]
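Description:
Sc FLAG-S6-PCNA-pET is a 6,543 nt bacterial expression plasmid built on the pET16b backbone for overproducing a tagged form of budding yeast PCNA in E. coli. It replicates from a ColE1/pBR322-type origin and retains the rop gene and the bom mobility region, consistent with its catalogue listing as low copy. Selection is by ampicillin through the bla (β-lactamase) gene and its own promoter. Several short tetracycline-resistance fragments and the tet promoter are annotated, but these are non-functional remnants of the pBR322 ancestry rather than a usable marker.

The insert is the Saccharomyces cerevisiae POL30 open reading frame, which encodes PCNA, the sliding clamp that confers processivity on DNA polymerase delta and participates in DNA repair. An N-terminal 3xFLAG epitope with an enterokinase site precedes it. According to the catalogue, an S6 tag follows the FLAG tag; this is not annotated separately but presumably lies in the short gap between the 3xFLAG and POL30 features. S6 is generally known as a short peptide substrate for enzymatic site-specific labelling, so the fusion would suit both anti-FLAG affinity purification or detection and attachment of a probe, although the record states only overexpression as the purpose.

The cassette has the usual pET layout, with a lac operator, the T7 gene 10 ribosome binding site and a downstream T7 terminator, plus a plasmid-borne lacI repressor gene for IPTG-inducible control. The feature table does not annotate the T7 promoter itself, though one is expected just upstream of the operator in this backbone. The small gene 10-derived fragment annotated after POL30 is probably backbone sequence adjoining the terminator rather than a fused tag.
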