Features (pLannotate 1.2.2; 19 found; start..end, strand, type, name):
     26..165     -  misc_feature   bom: basis of mobility region from pBR322
    267..458     -  CDS            rop: Rop protein, which maintains plasmids at low copy number; rop
    475..855     +  CDS            YPB1_ECOLX: Protein predicted: Swiss-Prot protein existence level 4. From Escherichia coli.
   1097..1721    -  CDS            TcR (fragment): tetracycline efflux protein; tet; confers resistance to tetracycline
   1736..1757    -  protein_bind   CAP binding site: CAP binding activates transcription in the presence of cAMP. E. coli catabolite activator protein
   1770..2851    -  CDS            lacI: lac repressor; lacI; The lac repressor binds to the lac operator to inhibit transcription in E. coli. This inhibition can be relieved by adding lactose or isopropyl-β-D-thiogalactopyranoside (IPTG).
   2852..2929    -  promoter       lacI promoter: lacI
   2937..3216    -  CDS            TcR (fragment): tetracycline efflux protein; tet; confers resistance to tetracycline
   3256..3280    +  protein_bind   lac operator: The lac repressor binds to the lac operator to inhibit transcription in E. coli. This inhibition can be relieved by adding lactose or isopropyl-β-D-thiogalactopyranoside (IPTG). lac repressor encoded by lacI
   3295..3317    +  RBS            RBS: efficient ribosome binding site from bacteriophage T7 gene 10 (Olins and Rangwala, 1989)
   3327..3392    +  CDS            3xFLAG: three tandem FLAG® epitope tags, followed by an enterokinase cleavage site
   3450..4223    +  CDS            POL30: PCNA_YEAST - Experimental evidence at protein level: Swiss-Prot protein existence level 1. This protein is an auxiliary protein of DNA polymerase delta and is involved in the control of eukaryotic DNA replication by increasing the polymerase's processibility during elongation of the leading strand. Involved in DNA repair. From Saccharomyces cerevisiae (strain ATCC 204508 / S288c) (Baker's yeast).
   4239..4288    +  CDS            SET1 (fragment): solubility-enhancement tag derived from T7 phage gene 10B
   4296..4343    +  terminator     T7 terminator: transcription terminator for bacteriophage T7 RNA polymerase
   4366..4470    -  CDS            TcR (fragment): tetracycline efflux protein; tet; confers resistance to tetracycline
   4518..4546    -  promoter       tet promoter: E. coli promoter for tetracycline efflux protein gene
   4659..4763    +  promoter       AmpR promoter: bla
   4764..5624    +  CDS            AmpR: β-lactamase; bla; confers resistance to ampicillin, carbenicillin, and related antibiotics
   5795..6383    +  rep_origin     ori: high-copy-number ColE1/pMB1/pBR322/pUC origin of replication
>Addgene plasmid #239471 | Sc FLAG-S6-PCNA-pET | addgene full sequence | sequence record 475695 | Addgene NGS Result
CAGTGAGCGAGGAAGCGGAAGAGCGCCTGATGCGGTATTTTCTCCTTACGCATCTGTGCGGTATTTCACA
CCGCAATGGTGCACTCTCAGTACAATCTGCTCTGATGCCGCATAGTTAAGCCAGTATACACTCCGCTATC
GCTACGTGACTGGGTCATGGCTGCGCCCCGACACCCGCCAACACCCGCTGACGCGCCCTGACGGGCTTGT
CTGCTCCCGGCATCCGCTTACAGACAAGCTGTGACCGTCTCCGGGAGCTGCATGTGTCAGAGGTTTTCAC
CGTCATCACCGAAACGCGCGAGGCAGCTGCGGTAAAGCTCATCAGCGTGGTCGTGAAGCGATTCACAGAT
GTCTGCCTGTTCATCCGCGTCCAGCTCGTTGAGTTTCTCCAGAAGCGTTAATGTCTGGCTTCTGATAAAG
CGGGCCATGTTAAGGGCGGTTTTTTCCTGTTTGGTCACTGATGCCTCCGTGTAAGGGGGATTTCTGTTCA
TGGGGGTAATGATACCGATGAAACGAGAGAGGATGCTCACGATACGGGTTACTGATGATGAACATGCCCG
GTTACTGGAACGTTGTGAGGGTAAACAACTGGCGGTATGGATGCGGCGGGACCAGAGAAAAATCACTCAG
GGTCAATGCCAGCGCTTCGTTAATACAGATGTAGGTGTTCCACAGGGTAGCCAGCAGCATCCTGCGATGC
AGATCCGGAACATAATGGTGCAGGGCGCTGACTTCCGCGTTTCCAGACTTTACGAAACACGGAAACCGAA
GACCATTCATGTTGTTGCTCAGGTCGCAGACGTTTTGCAGCAGCAGTCGCTTCACGTTCGCTCGCGTATC
GGTGATTCATTCTGCTAACCAGTAAGGCAACCCCGCCAGCCTAGCCGGGTCCTCAACGACAGGAGCACGA
TCATGCGCACCCGTGGCCAGGACCCAACGCTGCCCGAGATGCGCCGCGTGCGGCTGCTGGAGATGGCGGA
CGCGATGGATATGTTCTGCCAAGGGTTGGTTTGCGCATTCACAGTTCTCCGCAAGAATTGATTGGCTCCA
ATTCTTGGAGTGGTGAATCCGTTAGCGAGGTGCCGCCGGCTTCCATTCAGGTCGAGGTGGCCCGGCTCCA
TGCACCGCGACGCAACGCGGGGAGGCAGACAAGGTATAGGGCGGCGCCTACAATCCATGCCAACCCGTTC
CATGTGCTCGCCGAGGCGGCATAAATCGCCGTGACGATCAGCGGTCCAATGATCGAAGTTAGGCTGGTAA
GAGCCGCGAGCGATCCTTGAAGCTGTCCCTGATGGTCGTCATCTACCTGCCTGGACAGCATGGCCTGCAA
CGCGGGCATCCCGATGCCGCCGGAAGCGAGAAGAATCATAATGGGGAAGGCCATCCAGCCTCGCGTCGCG
AACGCCAGCAAGACGTAGCCCAGCGCGTCGGCCGCCATGCCGGCGATAATGGCCTGCTTCTCGCCGAAAC
GTTTGGTGGCGGGACCAGTGACGAAGGCTTGAGCGAGGGCGTGCAAGATTCCGAATACCGCAAGCGACAG
GCCGATCATCGTCGCGCTCCAGCGAAAGCGGTCCTCGCCGAAAATGACCCAGAGCGCTGCCGGCACCTGT
CCTACGAGTTGCATGATAAAGAAGACAGTCATAAGTGCGGCGACGATAGTCATGCCCCGCGCCCACCGGA
AGGAGCTGACTGGGTTGAAGGCTCTCAAGGGCATCGGTCGAGATCCCGGTGCCTAATGAGTGAGCTAACT
TACATTAATTGCGTTGCGCTCACTGCCCGCTTTCCAGTCGGGAAACTGTCGTGCCAGCTGCATTAATGAA
TCGGCCAACGCGCGGGGAGAGGCGGTTTGCGTATTGGGCGCCAGGGTGGTTTTTCTTTTCACCAGTGAGA
CGGGCAACAGCTGATTGCCCTTCACCGCCTGGCCCTGAGAGAGTTGCAGCAAGCGGTCCACGCTGGTTTG
CCCCAGCAGGCGAAAATCCTGTTTGATGGTGGTTAACGGCGGGATATAACATGAGCTGTCTTCGGTATCG
TCGTATCCCACTACCGAGATATCCGCACCAACGCGCAGCCCGGACTCGGTAATGGCGCGCATTGCGCCCA
GCGCCATCTGATCGTTGGCAACCAGCATCGCAGTGGGAACGATGCCCTCATTCAGCATTTGCATGGTTTG
TTGAAAACCGGACATGGCACTCCAGTCGCCTTCCCGTTCCGCTATCGGCTGAATTTGATTGCGAGTGAGA
TATTTATGCCAGCCAGCCAGACGCAGACGCGCCGAGACAGAACTTAATGGGCCCGCTAACAGCGCGATTT
GCTGGTGACCCAATGCGACCAGATGCTCCACGCCCAGTCGCGTACCGTCTTCATGGGAGAAAATAATACT
GTTGATGGGTGTCTGGTCAGAGACATCAAGAAATAACGCCGGAACATTAGTGCAGGCAGCTTCCACAGCA
ATGGCATCCTGGTCATCCAGCGGATAGTTAATGATCAGCCCACTGACGCGTTGCGCGAGAAGATTGTGCA
CCGCCGCTTTACAGGCTTCGACGCCGCTTCGTTCTACCATCGACACCACCACGCTGGCACCCAGTTGATC
GGCGCGAGATTTAATCGCCGCGACAATTTGCGACGGCGCGTGCAGGGCCAGACTGGAGGTGGCAACGCCA
ATCAGCAACGACTGTTTGCCCGCCAGTTGTTGTGCCACGCGGTTGGGAATGTAATTCAGCTCCGCCATCG
CCGCTTCCACTTTTTCCCGCGTTTTCGCAGAAACGTGGCTGGCCTGGTTCACCACGCGGGAAACGGTCTG
ATAAGAGACACCGGCATACTCTGCGACATCGTATAACGTTACTGGTTTCACATTCACCACCCTGAATTGA
CTCTCTTCCGGGCGCTATCATGCCATACCGCGAAAGGTTTTGCGCCATTCGATGGTGTCCGGGATCTCGA
CGCTCTCCCTTATGCGACTCCTGCATTAGGAAGCAGCCCAGTAGTAGGTTGAGGCCGTTGAGCACCGCCG
CCGCAAGGAATGGTGCATGCAAGGAGATGGCGCCCAACAGTCCCCCGGCCACGGGGCCTGCCACCATACC
CACGCCGAAACAAGCGCTCATGAGCCCGAAGTGGCGAGCCCGATCTTCCCCATCGGTGATGTCGGCGATA
TAGGCGCCAGCAACCGCACCTGTGGCGCCGGTGATGCCGGCCACGATGCGTCCGGCGTAGAGGATCGAGA
TCTCGATCCCGCGAAATTAATACGACTCATATAGGGGAATTGTGAGCGGATAACAATTCCCCTCTAGAAA
TAATTTTGTTTAACTTTAAGAAGGAGATATACCATGGACTACAAAGACCATGACGGTGATTATAAAGATC
ATGACATCGACTACAAGGATGACGATGACAAGCGATCCACTAGTCATATCGGCGATAGCCTGAGCTGGCT
GCTGCGCCTGCTGAACCATATGTTAGAAGCAAAATTTGAAGAAGCATCCCTTTTCAAGAGAATAATTGAT
GGTTTCAAAGATTGTGTCCAGTTGGTCAATTTCCAATGTAAAGAAGATGGTATCATTGCACAAGCTGTCG
ATGACTCAAGAGTTCTATTGGTCTCCTTGGAAATAGGTGTCGAAGCCTTCCAAGAATATAGATGTGACCA
TCCTGTTACGTTAGGTATGGATCTAACCTCACTAAGTAAAATCCTACGTTGTGGTAACAACACCGATACA
TTAACACTAATTGCTGACAACACACCGGATTCCATCATCTTATTATTTGAGGATACCAAGAAAGACCGTA
TAGCCGAATACTCTCTGAAATTGATGGATATCGATGCTGATTTCTTAAAGATTGAAGAATTACAGTACGA
CTCCACCCTGTCATTGCCATCTTCCGAATTCTCTAAAATTGTTCGTGACTTGTCCCAATTGAGTGATTCT
ATTAATATCATGATCACCAAAGAAACAATAAAGTTTGTAGCTGACGGTGATATCGGATCAGGTTCAGTCA
TAATAAAACCATTCGTGGATATGGAACATCCTGAAACAAGCATCAAACTTGAAATGGATCAACCTGTCGA
CTTGACGTTCGGAGCTAAATATTTATTGGACATCATTAAGGGCTCCTCCCTTTCTGATAGAGTTGGTATC
AGGCTCTCCAGCGAAGCTCCTGCTTTATTCCAATTTGATTTGAAGAGTGGGTTCCTACAGTTTTTCTTGG
CTCCTAAATTTAATGACGAAGAATAAAGCTTGGATCCGGCTGCTAACAAAGCCCGAAAGGAAGCTGAGTT
GGCTGCTGCCACCGCTGAGCAATAACTAGCATAACCCCTTGGGGCCTCTAAACGGGTCTTGAGGGGTTTT
TTGCTGAAAGGAGGAACTATATCCGGATATCCCGCAAGAGGCCCGGCAGTACCGGCATAACCAAGCCTAT
GCCTACAGCATCCAGGGTGACGGTGCCGAGGATGACGATGAGCGCATTGTTAGATTTCATACACGGTGCC
TGACTGCGTTAGCAATTTAACTGTGATAAACTACCGCATTAAAGCTTATCGATGATAAGCTGTCAAACAT
GAGAATTCTTGAAGACGAAAGGGCCTCGTGATACGCCTATTTTTATAGGTTAATGTCATGATAATAATGG
TTTCTTAGACGTCAGGTGGCACTTTTCGGGGAAATGTGCGCGGAACCCCTATTTGTTTATTTTTCTAAAT
ACATTCAAATATGTATCCGCTCATGAGACAATAACCCTGATAAATGCTTCAATAATATTGAAAAAGGAAG
AGTATGAGTATTCAACATTTCCGTGTCGCCCTTATTCCCTTTTTTGCGGCATTTTGCCTTCCTGTTTTTG
CTCACCCAGAAACGCTGGTGAAAGTAAAAGATGCTGAAGATCAGTTGGGTGCACGAGTGGGTTACATCGA
ACTGGATCTCAACAGCGGTAAGATCCTTGAGAGTTTTCGCCCCGAAGAACGTTTTCCAATGATGAGCACT
TTTAAAGTTCTGCTATGTGGCGCGGTATTATCCCGTGTTGACGCCGGGCAAGAGCAACTCGGTCGCCGCA
TACACTATTCTCAGAATGACTTGGTTGAGTACTCACCAGTCACAGAAAAGCATCTTACGGATGGCATGAC
AGTAAGAGAATTATGCAGTGCTGCCATAACCATGAGTGATAACACTGCGGCCAACTTACTTCTGACAACG
ATCGGAGGACCGAAGGAGCTAACCGCTTTTTTGCACAACATGGGGGATCATGTAACTCGCCTTGATCGTT
GGGAACCGGAGCTGAATGAAGCCATACCAAACGACGAGCGTGACACCACGATGCCTGCAGCAATGGCAAC
AACGTTGCGCAAACTATTAACTGGCGAACTACTTACTCTAGCTTCCCGGCAACAATTAATAGACTGGATG
GAGGCGGATAAAGTTGCAGGACCACTTCTGCGCTCGGCCCTTCCGGCTGGCTGGTTTATTGCTGATAAAT
CTGGAGCCGGTGAGCGTGGGTCTCGCGGTATCATTGCAGCACTGGGGCCAGATGGTAAGCCCTCCCGTAT
CGTAGTTATCTACACGACGGGGAGTCAGGCAACTATGGATGAACGAAATAGACAGATCGCTGAGATAGGT
GCCTCACTGATTAAGCATTGGTAACTGTCAGACCAAGTTTACTCATATATACTTTAGATTGATTTAAAAC
TTCATTTTTAATTTAAAAGGATCTAGGTGAAGATCCTTTTTGATAATCTCATGACCAAAATCCCTTAACG
TGAGTTTTCGTTCCACTGAGCGTCAGACCCCGTAGAAAAGATCAAAGGATCTTCTTGAGATCCTTTTTTT
CTGCGCGTAATCTGCTGCTTGCAAACAAAAAAACCACCGCTACCAGCGGTGGTTTGTTTGCCGGATCAAG
AGCTACCAACTCTTTTTCCGAAGGTAACTGGCTTCAGCAGAGCGCAGATACCAAATACTGTCCTTCTAGT
GTAGCCGTAGTTAGGCCACCACTTCAAGAACTCTGTAGCACCGCCTACATACCTCGCTCTGCTAATCCTG
TTACCAGTGGCTGCTGCCAGTGGCGATAAGTCGTGTCTTACCGGGTTGGACTCAAGACGATAGTTACCGG
ATAAGGCGCAGCGGTCGGGCTGAACGGGGGGTTCGTGCACACAGCCCAGCTTGGAGCGAACGACCTACAC
CGAACTGAGATACCTACAGCGTGAGCTATGAGAAAGCGCCACGCTTCCCGAAGGGAGAAAGGCGGACAGG
TATCCGGTAAGCGGCAGGGTCGGAACAGGAGAGCGCACGAGGGAGCTTCCAGGGGGAAACGCCTGGTATC
TTTATAGTCCTGTCGGGTTTCGCCACCTCTGACTTGAGCGTCGATTTTTGTGATGCTCGTCAGGGGGGCG
GAGCCTATGGAAAAACGCCAGCAACGCGGCCTTTTTACGGTTCCTGGCCTTTTGCTGGCCTTTTGCTCAC
ATGTTCTTTCCTGCGTTATCCCCTGATTCTGTGGATAACCGTATTACCGCCTTTGAGTGAGCTGATACCG
CTCGCCGCAGCCGAACGACCGAGCGCAGCGAGT
